>Addgene plasmid #56056 | mKate-CytERM-N-17 | depositor partial sequence | sequence record 86965 | insert sequence
GCCATGCTAGTGACGTCAGATCCGCTAGCGCTACCGGACTCAGATCTGGTACCCCTTGCAGCTTCCAGTT
GTCAGGAAGAGAAGGCTCCCATGGATCCTGTGGTGGTGCTGGGGCTCTGTCTCTCCTGTTTGCTTCTCCT
TTCACTCTGGAAACAGAGCTATGGGGGAGGGAAGCTTCGAATTCTGCAGTCGACGGTACCGCGGGCCCGG
GATCCACCGGTCGCCACCATGGTGTCTAAGGGCGAAGAGCTGATTAAGGAGAACATGCACATGAAGCTGT
ACATGGAGGGCACCGTGAACAACCACCACTTCAAGTGCACATCCGAGGGCGAAGGCAAGCCCTACGAGGG
CACCCAGACCATGAGAATCAAGGTGGTCGAGGGCGGCCCTCTCCCCTTCGCCTTCGACATCCTGGCTACC
AGCTTCATGTACGGCAGCAAAACCTTCATCAACCACACCCAGGGCATCCCCGACTTCTTTAAGCAGTCCT
TCCCTGAGGGCTTCACATGGGAGAGAGTCACCACATACGAAGACGGGGGCGTGCTGACCGCTACCCAGGA
CACCAGCCTCCAGGACGGCTGCCTCATCTACAACGTCAAGATCAGAGGGGTGAACTTCCCATCCAACGGC
CCTGTGATGCAGAAGAAAACACTCGGCTGGGAGGCCTCCACCGAGATGCTGTACCCCGCTGACGGCGGCC
TGGAAGGCAGAAGCGACATGGCCCTGAAGCTCGTGGGCGGGGGCCACCTGATCTGCAACTTGAAGACCAC
ATACAGATCCAAGAAACCCGCTAAGAACCTCAAGATGCCCGGCGTCTACTATGTGGACAGAAGACTGGAA
AGAATCAAGGAGGCCGACAAAGAGACCTACGTCGAGCAGCACGAGGTGGCTGTGGCCAGATACTGCGACC
TCCCTAGCAAACTGGGGCACAAACTTAATTGAGCGGCCGCGACTCTAGATCATAATCAGCCATACCACAT
TGTAGGGTAGCCC
