>Addgene plasmid #56056 | mKate-CytERM-N-17 | addgene partial sequence | sequence record 131803 | CMV-F 5'-CGCAAATGGGCGGTAGGCGTG-3'
CCGTCAGATCCGCTAGCGCTACCGGACTCAGATCTGGTACCCCTTGCAGCTTCCAGTTGTCAGGAAGAGA
AGGCTCCCATGGATCCTGTGGTGGTGCTGGGGCTCTGTCTCTCCTGTTTGCTTCTCCTTTCACTCTGGAA
ACAGAGCTATGGGGGAGGGAAGCTTCGAATTCTGCAGTCGACGGTACCGCGGGCCCGGGATCCACCGGTC
GCCACCATGGTGTCTAAGGGCGAAGAGCTGATTAAGGAGAACATGCACATGAAGCTGTACATGGAGGGCA
CCGTGAACAACCACCACTTCAAGTGCACATCCGAGGGCGAAGGCAAGCCCTACGAGGGCACCCAGACCAT
GAGAATCAAGGTGGTCGAGGGCGGCCCTCTCCCCTTCGCCTTCGACATCCTGGCTACCAGCTTCATGTAC
GGCAGCAAAACCTTCATCAACCACACCCAGGGCATCCCCGACTTCTTTAAGCAGTCCTTCCCTGAGGGCT
TCACATGGGAGAGAGTCACCACATACGAAGACGGGGGCGTGCTGACCGCTACCCAGGACACCAGCCTCCA
GGACGGCTGCCTCATCTACAACGTCAAGATCAGAGGGGTGAACTTCCCATCCAACGGCCCTGTGATGCAG
AAGAAAACACTCGGCTGGGAGGCCTCCACCGAGATGCTGTACCCCGCTGACGGCGGCCTGGAAGGCAGAA
GCGACATGGCCCTGAAGCTCGTGGGCGGGGGCCACCTGATCTGCAACTTGAAGACCACATACAGATCCAA
GAAACCCGCTAAGAACCTCA
