[The description below was written by a language model from this plasmid's Addgene catalogue record.]
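Description:
mKate-CytERM-N-17 is a mammalian expression plasmid built on the mKate-N1 backbone (about 4.75 kb without the insert), an N1-style fluorescent protein fusion vector in which the gene of interest is cloned upstream of the fluorescent protein coding sequence. It is maintained in E. coli as a high-copy plasmid under kanamycin selection. It also carries a neomycin resistance marker, so transfected mammalian cells can be selected with G418, for example to derive stable lines. The record gives no feature table, so the origin of replication and the polyadenylation signals are not explicitly listed, although the SV40pA-R sequencing primer implies an SV40 polyadenylation signal downstream of the fusion.

The insert, CytERM, is a cytochrome P450-derived sequence that serves as an endoplasmic reticulum targeting element. Its source species and the exact extent of the fragment are not given. It is expressed from the CMV promoter, a strong constitutive promoter in most mammalian cell types, and is fused at its C terminus to mKate, a far-red fluorescent protein with excitation at 588 nm and emission at 635 nm. The "N-17" in the name probably refers to the N1-type orientation and a linker between the two parts, but the record does not confirm this. The fusion tethers mKate to the endoplasmic reticulum, making the plasmid a red organelle marker for live- or fixed-cell fluorescence microscopy. Its emission suits multicolour imaging alongside green or cyan reporters.
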