Addgene plasmid #56056: mKate-CytERM-N-17
Purpose: Localization: Endoplasmic Reticulum, Excitation: 588, Emission: 635
Depositing lab: Michael Davidson. Depositing organization: Florida State University, Tallahassee.
Backbone
  Vector backbone: mKate-N1
  Backbone size w/o insert (bp): 4750
  Vector type: Mammalian Expression
  Selectable markers: Neomycin (select with G418)
Growth in bacteria
  Bacterial resistance: Kanamycin, 50 μg/mL
  Growth temperature: 37°C
  Growth strain: DH5alpha
  Copy number: High Copy
Gene/Insert
  Gene/Insert name: CytERM (alt names: Cytochrome p450; NM_001171120.1)
  Promoter: CMV
  Tag / fusion protein: mKate (C terminal on backbone)
  Cloning method: Unknown
  Sequencing primers: 5′ CMV-F; 3′ SV40pA-R
Terms and licenses: Academic/Nonprofit Terms; Industry Terms
Depositor comments: Cytochrome p450 . Excitation = 588; Emission = 635
How to cite: mKate-CytERM-N-17 was a gift from Michael Davidson (Addgene plasmid # 56056 ; http://n2t.net/addgene:56056 ; RRID:Addgene_56056)
